>Addgene plasmid #169570 | pVH15-Tier1-PhCMV-VPR | addgene full sequence | sequence record 364980 | Addgene NGS Result
TCAGGGTTATTGTCTCATGAGCGGATACATATTTGAATGTATTTAGAAAAATAAACAAATAGGGGTTCCG
CGCACATTTCCCCGAAAAGTGCCACCTGACGTCGACGGATCGGGAGATCTCCACGCGTGGTACCCTCGAG
TTGACATTGATTATTGAGTAGTTATTAATAGTAATCAATTACGGGGTCATTAGTTCATAGCCCATATATG
GAGTTCCGCGTTACATAACTTACGGTAAATGGCCCGCCTGGCTGACCGCCCAACGACCCCCGCCCATTGA
CGTCAATAATGACGTATGTTCCCATAGTAACGCCAATAGGGACTTTCCATTGACGTCAATGGGTGGAGTA
TTTACGGTAAACTGCCCACTTGGCAGTACATCAAGTGTATCATATGCCAAGTACGCCCCCTATTGACGTC
AATGACGGTAAATGGCCCGCCTGGCATTATGCCCAGTACATGACCTTATGGGACTTTCCTACTTGGCAGT
ACATCTACGTATTAGTCATCGCTATTACCATGGTGATGCGGTTTTGGCAGTACATCAATGGGCGTGGATA
GCGGTTTGACTCACGGGGATTTCCAAGTCTCCACCCCATTGACGTCAATGGGAGTTTGTTTTGGCACCAA
AATCAACGGGACTTTCCAAAATGTCGTAACAACTCCGCCCCATTGACGCAAATGGGCGGTAGGCGTGTAC
GGTGGGAGGTCTATATAAGCAGAGCTCTCTGGCTAACTAGAGAACCCACTGCTTACTGGCTTATCGAAAT
TAATACGACTCACTATAGGGAGACCCAAGCTGTTCGAAGCGGAATTCACCATGACTAGTGGTTCCGGACG
GGCTGACGCATTGGACGATTTTGATCTGGATATGCTGGGAAGTGACGCCCTCGATGATTTTGACCTTGAC
ATGCTTGGTTCGGATGCCCTTGATGACTTTGACCTCGACATGCTCGGCAGTGACGCCCTTGATGATTTCG
ACCTGGACATGCTGATTAACTCTAGAAGTTCCGGATCTCCGAAAAAGAAACGCAAAGTTGGTAGCCAGTA
CCTGCCCGACACCGACGACCGGCACCGGATCGAGGAAAAGCGGAAGCGGACCTACGAGACATTCAAGAGC
ATCATGAAGAAGTCCCCCTTCAGCGGCCCCACCGACCCTAGACCTCCACCTAGAAGAATCGCCGTGCCCA
GCAGATCCAGCGCCAGCGTGCCAAAACCTGCCCCCCAGCCTTACCCCTTCACCAGCAGCCTGAGCACCAT
CAACTACGACGAGTTCCCTACCATGGTGTTCCCCAGCGGCCAGATCTCTCAGGCCTCTGCTCTGGCTCCA
GCCCCTCCTCAGGTGCTGCCTCAGGCTCCTGCTCCTGCACCAGCTCCAGCCATGGTGTCTGCACTGGCTC
AGGCACCAGCACCCGTGCCTGTGCTGGCTCCTGGACCTCCACAGGCTGTGGCTCCACCAGCCCCTAAACC
TACACAGGCCGGCGAGGGCACACTGTCTGAAGCTCTGCTGCAGCTGCAGTTCGACGACGAGGATCTGGGA
GCCCTGCTGGGAAACAGCACCGATCCTGCCGTGTTCACCGACCTGGCCAGCGTGGACAACAGCGAGTTCC
AGCAGCTGCTGAACCAGGGCATCCCTGTGGCCCCTCACACCACCGAGCCCATGCTGATGGAATACCCCGA
GGCCATCACCCGGCTCGTGACAGGCGCTCAGAGGCCTCCTGATCCAGCTCCTGCCCCTCTGGGAGCACCA
GGCCTGCCTAATGGACTGCTGTCTGGCGACGAGGACTTCAGCTCTATCGCCGATATGGATTTCTCAGCCT
TGCTGGGCTCTGGCAGCGGCAGCCGGGATTCCAGGGAAGGGATGTTTTTGCCGAAGCCTGAGGCCGGCTC
CGCTATTAGTGACGTGTTTGAGGGCCGCGAGGTGTGCCAGCCAAAACGAATCCGGCCATTTCATCCTCCA
GGAAGTCCATGGGCCAACCGCCCACTCCCCGCCAGCCTCGCACCAACACCAACCGGTCCAGTACATGAGC
CAGTCGGGTCACTGACCCCGGCACCAGTCCCTCAGCCACTGGATCCAGCGCCCGCAGTGACTCCCGAGGC
CAGTCACCTGTTGGAGGATCCCGATGAAGAGACGAGCCAGGCTGTCAAAGCCCTTCGGGAGATGGCCGAT
ACTGTGATTCCCCAGAAGGAAGAGGCTGCAATCTGTGGCCAAATGGACCTTTCCCATCCGCCCCCAAGGG
GCCATCTGGATGAGCTGACAACCACACTTGAGTCCATGACCGAGGATCTGAACCTGGACTCACCCCTGAC
CCCGGAATTGAACGAGATTCTGGATACCTTCCTGAACGACGAGTGCCTCTTGCATGCCATGCATATCAGC
ACAGGACTGTCCATCTTCGACACATCTCTGGCTAGCGGATCCACCGGTGTCTAGAAAGCTTTGAGGCCGG
CCTGCAGGGATCAGCCTCGACTGTGCCTTCTAGTTGCCAGCCATCTGTTGTTTGCCCCTCCCCCGTGCCT
TCCTTGACCCTGGAAGGTGCCACTCCCACTGTCCTTTCCTAATAAAATGAGGAAATTGCATCGCATTGTC
TGAGTAGGTGTCATTCTATTCTGGGGGGTGGGGTGGGGCAGGACAGCAAGGGGGAGGATTGGGAAGACAA
TAGCAGGCATGCTGGGGATGCGGTGGGCTCTATGGCTTCTGAGGCGGAAAGAACCAGCTGGGGCTCTAGG
GGGTATCCCC
[124 nt withheld, positions 2741-2864]
C
[91 nt withheld, positions 2866-2956]
A
[49 nt withheld, positions 2958-3006]
CCTTTGACGTTGGAGTCCACGTTCTTT
[37 nt withheld, positions 3034-3070]
ACCCTATCTCGGTCTATTCTTTTGATTTATAAGGGATTTTGCCGATTTCGGCCTATTGGTTAAAAAATGA
GCTGATTTAACAAAAATTTAACGCGAATTAATTCTGTGGAATGTGTGTCAGTTAGGGTGTGGAAAGTCCC
CAGGCTCCCCAGCAGGCAGAAGTATGCAAAGCATGCATCTCAATTAGTCAGCAACCAGGTGTGGAAAGTC
CCCAGGCTCCCCAGCAGGCAGAAGTATGCAAAGCATGCATCTCAATTAGTCAGCAACCATAGTCCCGCCC
CTAACTCCGCCCATCCCGCCCCTAACTCCGCCCAGTTCCGCCCATTCTCCGCCCCATGGCTGACTAATTT
TTTTTATTTATGCAGAGGCCGAGGCCGCCTCTGCCTCTGAGCTATTCCAGAAGTAGTGAGGAGGCTTTTT
TGGAGGCCTAGGCTTTTGCAAAAAGCTCCCGGGAGCTTGTATATCCATTTTCGGATCTGATCAAGAGACA
GGATGAGGATCGTTTCGCATGATTGAACAAGATGGATTGCACGCAGGTTCTCCGGCCGCTTGGGTGGAGA
GGCTATTCGGCTATGACTGGGCACAACAGACAATCGGCTGCTCTGATGCCGCCGTGTTCCGGCTGTCAGC
GCAGGGGCGCCCGGTTCTTTTTGTCAAGACCGACCTGTCCGGTGCCCTGAATGAACTGCAGGACGAGGCA
GCGCGGCTATCGTGGCTGGCCACGACGGGCGTTCCTTGCGCAGCTGTGCTCGACGTTGTCACTGAAGCGG
GAAGGGACTGGCTGCTATTGGGCGAAGTGCCGGGGCAGGATCTCCTGTCATCTCACCTTGCTCCTGCCGA
GAAAGTATCCATCATGGCTGATGCAATGCGGCGGCTGCATACGCTTGATCCGGCTACCTGCCCATTCGAC
CACCAAGCGAAACATCGCATCGAGCGAGCACGTACTCGGATGGAAGCCGGTCTTGTCGATCAGGATGATC
TGGACGAAGAGCATCAGGGGCTCGCGCCAGCCGAACTGTTCGCCAGGCTCAAGGCGCGCATGCCCGACGG
CGAGGATCTCGTCGTGACCCATGGCGATGCCTGCTTGCCGAATATCATGGTGGAAAATGGCCGCTTTTCT
GGATTCATCGACTGTGGCCGGCTGGGTGTGGCGGACCGCTATCAGGACATAGCGTTGGCTACCCGTGATA
TTGCTGAAGAGCTTGGCGGCGAATGGGCTGACCGCTTCCTCGTGCTTTACGGTATCGCCGCTCCCGATTC
GCAGCGCATCGCCTTCTATCGCCTTCTTGACGAGTTCTTCTGAGCGGGACTCTGGGGTTCGAAATGACCG
ACCAAGCGACGCCCAACCTGCCATCACGAGATTTCGATTCCACCGCCGCCTTCTATGAAAGGTTGGGCTT
CGGAATCGTTTTCCGGGACGCCGGCTGGATGATCCTCCAGCGCGGGGATCTCATGCTGGAGTTCTTCGCC
CACCCCAACTTGTTTATTGCAGCTTATAATGGTTACAAATAAAGCAATAGCATCACAAATTTCACAAATA
AAGCATTTTTTTCACTGCATTCTAGTTGTGGTTTGTCCAAACTCATCAATGTATCTTATCATGTCTGTAT
ACCGTCGACCTCTAGCTAGAGCTTGGCGTAATCATGGTCATAGCTGTTTCCTGTGTGAAATTGTTATCCG
CTCACAATTCCACACAACATACGAGCCGGAAGCATAAAGTGTAAAGCCTGGGGTGCCTAATGAGTGAGCT
AACTCACATTAATTGCGTTGCGCTCACTGCCCGCTTTCCAGTCGGGAAACCTGTCGTGCCAGCTGCATTA
ATGAATCGGCCAACGCGCGGGGAGAGGCGGTTTGCGTATTGGGCGCTCTTCCGCTTCCTCGCTCACTGAC
TCGCTGCGCTCGGTCGTTCGGCTGCGGCGAGCGGTATCAGCTCACTCAAAGGCGGTAATACGGTTATCCA
CAGAATCAGGGGATAACGCAGGAAAGAACATGTGAGCAAAAGGCCAGCAAAAGGCCAGGAACCGTAAAAA
GGCCGCGTTGCTGGCGTTTTTCCATAGGCTCCGCCCCCCTGACGAGCATCACAAAAATCGACGCTCAAGT
CAGAGGTGGCGAAACCCGACAGGACTATAAAGATACCAGGCGTTTCCCCCTGGAAGCTCCCTCGTGCGCT
CTCCTGTTCCGACCCTGCCGCTTACCGGATACCTGTCCGCCTTTCTCCCTTCGGGAAGCGTGGCGCTTTC
TCATAGCTCACGCTGTAGGTATCTCAGTTCGGTGTAGGTCGTTCGCTCCAAGCTGGGCTGTGTGCACGAA
CCCCCCGTTCAGCCCGACCGCTGCGCCTTATCCGGTAACTATCGTCTTGAGTCCAACCCGGTAAGACACG
ACTTATCGCCACTGGCAGCAGCCACTGGTAACAGGATTAGCAGAGCGAGGTATGTAGGCGGTGCTACAGA
GTTCTTGAAGTGGTGGCCTAACTACGGCTACACTAGAAGAACAGTATTTGGTATCTGCGCTCTGCTGAAG
CCAGTTACCTTCGGAAAAAGAGTTGGTAGCTCTTGATCCGGCAAACAAACCACCGCTGGTAGCGGTGGTT
TTTTTGTTTGCAAGCAGCAGATTACGCGCAGAAAAAAAGGATCTCAAGAAGATCCTTTGATCTTTTCTAC
GGGGTCTGACGCTCAGTGGAACGAAAACTCACGTTAAGGGATTTTGGTCATGAGATTATCAAAAAGGATC
TTCACCTAGATCCTTTTAAATTAAAAATGAAGTTTTAAATCAATCTAAAGTATATATGAGTAAACTTGGT
CTGACAGTTACCAATGCTTAATCAGTGAGGCACCTATCTCAGCGATCTGTCTATTTCGTTCATCCATAGT
TGCCTGACTCCCCGTCGTGTAGATAACTACGATACGGGAGGGCTTACCATCTGGCCCCAGTGCTGCAATG
ATACCGCGAGACCCACGCTCACCGGCTCCAGATTTATCAGCAATAAACCAGCCAGCCGGAAGGGCCGAGC
GCAGAAGTGGTCCTGCAACTTTATCCGCCTCCATCCAGTCTATTAATTGTTGCCGGGAAGCTAGAGTAAG
TAGTTCGCCAGTTAATAGTTTGCGCAACGTTGTTGCCATTGCTACAGGCATCGTGGTGTCACGCTCGTCG
TTTGGTATGGCTTCATTCAGCTCCGGTTCCCAACGATCAAGGCGAGTTACATGATCCCCCATGTTGTGCA
AAAAAGCGGTTAGCTCCTTCGGTCCTCCGATCGTTGTCAGAAGTAAGTTGGCCGCAGTGTTATCACTCAT
GGTTATGGCAGCACTGCATAATTCTCTTACTGTCATGCCATCCGTAAGATGCTTTTCTGTGACTGGTGAG
TACTCAACCAAGTCATTCTGAGAATAGTGTATGCGGCGACCGAGTTGCTCTTGCCCGGCGTCAATACGGG
ATAATACCGCGCCACATAGCAGAACTTTAAAAGTGCTCATCATTGGAAAACGTTCTTCGGGGCGAAAACT
CTCAAGGATCTTACCGCTGTTGAGATCCAGTTCGATGTAACCCACTCGTGCACCCAACTGATCTTCAGCA
TCTTTTACTTTCACCAGCGTTTCTGGGTGAGCAAAAACAGGAAGGCAAAATGCCGCAAAAAAGGGAATAA
GGGCGACACGGAAATGTTGAATACTCATACTCTTCCTTTTTCAATATTATTGAAGCATTTA
Features (pLannotate 1.2.2; 21 found; start..end, strand, type, name):
    219..522     +  enhancer       CMV enhancer: human cytomegalovirus immediate early enhancer
    523..726     +  promoter       CMV promoter: human cytomegalovirus (CMV) immediate early promoter
    722..755     +  LTR            5' LTR (truncated) (fragment): truncated 5' long terminal repeat (LTR) from HIV-1
    771..789     +  promoter       T7 promoter: promoter for bacteriophage T7 RNA polymerase
    965..981     +  CDS            VP96 (fragment): 6 tandem repeats of the minimal activation domain of herpes simplex virus VP16 (Cheng et al., 2013)
   1046..1825    +  CDS            RELA (fragment): TF65_HUMAN - Also known as NFKB3. Experimental evidence at protein level: Swiss-Prot protein existence level 1. NF-kappa-B is a pleiotropic transcription factor present in almost all cell types and is the endpoint of a series of signal transduction events that are initiated by a vast array of stimuli related to many biological processes such as inflammation, immunity, differentiation, cell growth, tumorigenesis and apoptosis. NF-kappa-B is a homo- or heterodimeric complex formed by the Rel-like domain- containing proteins RELA/p65, RELB, NFKB1/p105, NFKB1/p50, REL and NFKB2/p52. The heterodime
   1844..2410    +  CDS            Rta AD: transcriptional activation domain from the human herpesvirus 4 (Epstein-Barr virus) replication and transcription activator Rta/BRLF1 (Hardwick et al., 1992; Chavez et al., 2015)
   2471..2695    +  polyA_signal   bGH poly(A) signal: bovine growth hormone polyadenylation signal
   2699..2720    +  promoter       SV40 promoter (fragment): SV40 enhancer and early promoter
   2741..3169    +  rep_origin     f1 ori (sequence partly withheld): f1 bacteriophage origin of replication; arrow indicates direction of (+) strand synthesis
   3183..3512    +  promoter       SV40 promoter: SV40 enhancer and early promoter
   3579..4370    +  CDS            neo: KKA2_KLEPN - Also known as kan, nptII. Experimental evidence at protein level: Swiss-Prot protein existence level 1. Resistance to kanamycin, neomycin, paromomycin, ribostamycin, butirosin and gentamicin B. From Klebsiella pneumoniae.
   4394..4552    +  CDS            ble (fragment): BLE_KLEPN - Experimental evidence at protein level: Swiss-Prot protein existence level 1. Binding protein with a strong affinity to the bleomycin family of antibiotics. Binds to CL990; an antimitotic-antibiotic compound. From Klebsiella pneumoniae.
   4547..4668    +  polyA_signal   SV40 poly(A) signal: SV40 polyadenylation signal
   4741..4757    -  protein_bind   lac operator: The lac repressor binds to the lac operator to inhibit transcription in E. coli. This inhibition can be relieved by adding lactose or isopropyl-β-D-thiogalactopyranoside (IPTG). lac repressor encoded by lacI
   4765..4795    -  promoter       lac promoter: promoter for the E. coli lac operon
   4810..4831    -  protein_bind   CAP binding site: CAP binding activates transcription in the presence of cAMP. E. coli catabolite activator protein
   4844..4936    -  CDS            lacI (fragment): lac repressor; lacI; The lac repressor binds to the lac operator to inhibit transcription in E. coli. This inhibition can be relieved by adding lactose or isopropyl-β-D-thiogalactopyranoside (IPTG).
   5119..5707    -  rep_origin     ori: high-copy-number ColE1/pMB1/pBR322/pUC origin of replication
   5878..6738    -  CDS            AmpR: β-lactamase; bla; confers resistance to ampicillin, carbenicillin, and related antibiotics
   6739..72      -  promoter       AmpR promoter (across the origin): bla
