[The description below was written by a language model from this plasmid's Addgene catalogue record and pLannotate feature annotations shown in this document.]
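Description:
pVH15-Tier1-PhCMV-VPR is a mammalian expression plasmid of about 6.8 kb built on pMM1, a pcDNA3.1-derived backbone, and belongs to the "Tier-1" level of the VAMSyB modular plasmid architecture for mammalian synthetic biology. It is maintained in E. coli as a high-copy plasmid through a ColE1/pUC-type origin with ampicillin selection (AmpR under its own bla promoter). An f1 origin is also present. For selection in mammalian cells it carries a neomycin phosphotransferase gene driven by the SV40 enhancer/early promoter and terminated by an SV40 poly(A) signal, which allows G418 selection. Short lac promoter/operator, lacI and ble fragments in the annotation appear to be backbone remnants rather than functional modules.

The payload is a single transcription unit, PhCMV-VPR-pA. The human cytomegalovirus immediate early enhancer and promoter drive the tripartite transactivator VPR, and the bovine growth hormone polyadenylation signal terminates the transcript. A T7 promoter lies between the CMV promoter and the coding region. VPR is a fusion of VP64 (tandem repeats of the herpes simplex virus VP16 minimal activation domain), the activation region of human NF-κB p65/RELA, and the activation domain of Epstein-Barr virus Rta. The automated annotation detects the VP16-repeat portion only as a very short fragment, while the p65 and Rta segments are clearly annotated. No DNA-binding domain, such as dCas9, is recorded or annotated, so the plasmid appears to encode the activator module alone. The record does not describe a specific application beyond constitutive VPR expression, but the tiered design suggests it serves as a standardised expression unit for use in the VAMSyB system.
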