Addgene plasmid #169570: pVH15-Tier1-PhCMV-VPR
Purpose: Tier-1 vector encoding PhCMV-driven VP64-P65-Rta expression (PhCMV-VPR-pA)
Depositing lab: Martin Fussenegger. Depositing organization: ETH Zurich (Swiss Federal Institute of Technology). Publication: A versatile plasmid architecture for mammalian synthetic biology (VAMSyB). Haellman V, Strittmatter T, Bertschi A, Stucheli P, Fussenegger M. Metab Eng. 2021 Jul;66:41-50. doi: 10.1016/j.ymben.2021.04.003. Epub 2021 Apr 18. PubMed 33857582.
Backbone
  Vector backbone: pMM1 (pcDNA3.1-based)
  Backbone size w/o insert (bp): 4435
  Vector type: Mammalian Expression
  Selectable markers: Neomycin (select with G418)
Growth in bacteria
  Bacterial resistance: Ampicillin, 100 μg/mL
  Growth temperature: 37°C
  Growth strain: DH5alpha
  Copy number: High Copy
Gene/Insert
  Gene/Insert name: PCMV-driven VPR
  Species: herpes simplex virus
  Promoter: PhCMV
  Cloning method: Restriction Enzyme; 5′ cloning site Unknown (unknown if destroyed)
  Sequencing primers: 5′ AmpStart; 3′ BGH-rev
Terms and licenses: Academic/Nonprofit Terms; Industry Terms: Not Available to Industry
How to cite: pVH15-Tier1-PhCMV-VPR was a gift from Martin Fussenegger (Addgene plasmid # 169570 ; http://n2t.net/addgene:169570 ; RRID:Addgene_169570)
